Addgene plasmid #189564: pSFS2A-CaHygB
Purpose: CaHygB hygromycin resistance gene in the pSFS2A flipper backbone for genetic manipulation of Candida albicans
Depositing lab: Richard Bennett. Depositing organization: Brown University. Publication: An Adjuvant-Based Approach Enables the Use of Dominant HYG and KAN Selectable Markers in Candida albicans. Park SO, Frazer C, Bennett RJ. mSphere. 2022 Aug 15:e0034722. doi: 10.1128/msphere.00347-22. PubMed 35968963.
Backbone
  Vector backbone: pSFS2A
  Vector type: Yeast Expression
  Selectable markers: Hygromycin
Growth in bacteria
  Bacterial resistance: Chloramphenicol, 25 μg/mL
  Growth temperature: 37°C
  Growth strain: DH5alpha
  Copy number: Unknown
Gene/Insert
  Gene/Insert name: HygB
  Species: Candida albicans
Terms and licenses: Academic/Nonprofit Terms; Industry Terms: Not Available to Industry
Depositor comments: Addgene NGS identified several discrepancies compared to the depositor's reference sequence. Depositor confirmed that these discrepancies do not impact plasmid function.
How to cite: pSFS2A-CaHygB was a gift from Richard Bennett (Addgene plasmid # 189564 ; http://n2t.net/addgene:189564 ; RRID:Addgene_189564)
