[The description below was written by a language model from this plasmid's Addgene catalogue record and pLannotate feature annotations shown in this document.]
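Description:
pSFS2A-CaHygB is a derivative of the pSFS2A "flipper" plasmid used for genetic manipulation of Candida albicans, in which the recyclable marker cassette carries a hygromycin B resistance gene (CaHygB). It is catalogued as a yeast expression vector. The bacterial portion is a pBluescript-type backbone with a high-copy ColE1/pUC origin, an f1 origin, T7 and T3 promoters, and lac promoter/lacZα remnants. Selection in E. coli is by chloramphenicol, through a cat promoter-driven CmR gene. Only a fragment of the ampicillin resistance gene remains, so it is not expected to be functional.

The payload lies between two minimal FRT sites that are annotated on the same strand, each abutting a fragment of the pBluescript multiple cloning site. Inside this interval are the coding sequence for the FLP site-specific recombinase and an hph-type hygromycin phosphotransferase gene, which provides dominant selection in Candida. In this kind of design, homology arms for a target locus are typically cloned into the polylinker remnants outside the FRT sites. The cassette is then integrated by homologous recombination and transformants are selected on hygromycin. Expression of FLP afterwards excises the recombinase and marker together, leaving a single FRT scar so that the marker can be reused for further modifications.

The annotations do not identify the promoters or terminators driving FLP and the hygromycin gene, and the short "Iah1" hit upstream of FLP is probably a spurious similarity match. Two sequence records are provided, a sequencing result and a reference, which differ slightly in length but share the same feature layout. The depositor reports that the discrepancies between them do not affect function.
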