Features (pLannotate 1.2.2; 20 found; start..end, strand, type, name):
     99..117     +  promoter       T7 promoter: promoter for bacteriophage T7 RNA polymerase
    126..147     -  misc_feature   MCS (fragment): pBluescript multiple cloning site
    147..180     -  protein_bind   FRT (minimal): supports FLP-mediated excision but not integration (Turan and Bode, 2011) FLP recombinase from the Saccharomyces cerevisiae 2μ plasmid
    223..501     -  CDS            Iah1 (fragment): IAH1_RAT - Also known as Harpb64. Experimental evidence at transcript level: Swiss-Prot protein existence level 2. Probable lipase. From Rattus norvegicus (Rat).
    739..2010    +  CDS            FLP: site-specific recombinase FLP is a site-specific recombinase from Saccharomyces cerevisiae. Recombination occurs at FRT sequences.
   2967..3989    +  CDS            hph: KHYB_ECOLX - Experimental evidence at protein level: Swiss-Prot protein existence level 1. The aminoglycoside phosphotransferases achieve inactivation of their antibiotic substrates by phosphorylation. Only phosphorylates hygromycin and closely related compounds such as demethyl analogs and destomycin. From Escherichia coli.
   4420..4453    -  protein_bind   FRT (minimal): supports FLP-mediated excision but not integration (Turan and Bode, 2011) FLP recombinase from the Saccharomyces cerevisiae 2μ plasmid
   4455..4495    -  misc_feature   MCS (fragment): pBluescript multiple cloning site
   4508..4526    -  promoter       T3 promoter: promoter for bacteriophage T3 RNA polymerase
   4571..4587    -  protein_bind   lac operator: The lac repressor binds to the lac operator to inhibit transcription in E. coli. This inhibition can be relieved by adding lactose or isopropyl-β-D-thiogalactopyranoside (IPTG). lac repressor encoded by lacI
   4595..4625    -  promoter       lac promoter: promoter for the E. coli lac operon
   4640..4661    -  protein_bind   CAP binding site: CAP binding activates transcription in the presence of cAMP. E. coli catabolite activator protein
   4674..4766    -  CDS            lacI (fragment): lac repressor; lacI; The lac repressor binds to the lac operator to inhibit transcription in E. coli. This inhibition can be relieved by adding lactose or isopropyl-β-D-thiogalactopyranoside (IPTG).
   4949..5537    -  rep_origin     ori: high-copy-number ColE1/pMB1/pBR322/pUC origin of replication
   5757..5859    +  promoter       cat promoter: promoter of the E. coli cat gene encoding chloramphenicol acetyltransferase
   5860..6519    +  CDS            CmR: chloramphenicol acetyltransferase; cat; confers resistance to chloramphenicol
   6798..7007    -  CDS            AmpR (fragment): β-lactamase; bla; confers resistance to ampicillin, carbenicillin, and related antibiotics
   7008..7112    -  promoter       AmpR promoter: bla
   7139..7497    +  rep_origin     f1 ori (sequence partly withheld): f1 bacteriophage origin of replication; arrow indicates direction of (+) strand synthesis
   7599..91      -  CDS            lacZα (fragment) (across the origin): LacZα fragment of β-galactosidase; lacZ fragment
>Addgene plasmid #189564 | pSFS2A-CaHygB | addgene full sequence | sequence record 492801 | Addgene NGS Result
AGCTGGCGAAAGGGGGATGTGCTGCAAGGCGATTAAGTTGGGTAACGCCAGGGTTTTCCCAGTCACGACG
TTGTAAAACGACGGCCAGTGAGCGCGCGTAATACGACTCACTATAGGGCGAATTGGGTACCGGGCCCCCC
CTCGAGGAAGTTCCTATACTTTCTAGAGAATAGGAACTTCGGATCCAATAATGATTGGTTTGATATTTTT
GTCTAGTACCATCTGTACCATTACACTTAAATTATCTTTATATCTGTCTAACTCGACTGTCTGGATTTCA
TTGATGTAGTCGTATGCATCGTTAGTTCCAAAAAATATTGTCATCAATTTGATATTGGTTTCCGACTCTA
AAATTTTTGGAAGAATTTGTCTAGCGTGCTCTGAGTTGTAGCCACTGAAACCACGGTTAATAACATCCAA
TTTTCGGATATACACATTCTGTAATGCTGGATGAAAGCCATACTGGGTACAACTAAACTGGGTGATGGAG
TCACCGAACAACACAAATTTACCGTATTCCATGATTGCTATGGTTGAGAATTTTTTTTTTTTCTTGTCCC
ACGCCATTTTTCAAATTATGCAGTTGAGAATGTTAGTTTTTGTGTACACCCCGTTCGCTGAATATTTCGG
AATAATTCAAAGATTGGGGAGTGGGGGAGGCGATAGACGAAGACACGGTATAAAAATGGGCAAAATTTTC
CCCAACTTTTTGCAGTGGTTTAACTAATAATCGTCGACATGCCACAATTTGATATATTATGTAAAACACC
ACCTAAGGTGCTTGTTCGTCAGTTTGTGGAAAGGTTTGAAAGACCTTCAGGTGAGAAAATAGCATTATGT
GCTGCTGAACTAACCTATTTATGTTGGATGATTACACATAACGGAACAGCAATCAAGAGAGCCACATTCA
TGAGCTATAATACTATCATAAGCAATTCGTTGAGTTTCGATATTGTCAATAAATCACTCCAGTTTAAATA
CAAGACGCAAAAAGCAACAATTTTGGAAGCCTCATTAAAGAAATTGATTCCTGCTTGGGAATTTACAATT
ATTCCTTACTATGGACAAAAACATCAATCTGATATCACTGATATTGTAAGTAGTTTGCAATTACAGTTCG
AATCATCGGAAGAAGCAGATAAGGGAAATAGCCACAGTAAAAAAATGCTTAAAGCACTTCTAAGTGAGGG
TGAAAGCATCTGGGAGATCACTGAGAAAATACTAAATTCGTTTGAGTATACTTCGAGATTTACAAAAACA
AAAACTTTATACCAATTCCTCTTCCTAGCTACTTTCATCAATTGTGGAAGATTCAGCGATATTAAGAACG
TTGATCCGAAATCATTTAAATTAGTCCAAAATAAGTATTTGGGAGTAATAATCCAGTGTTTAGTGACAGA
GACAAAGACAAGCGTTAGTAGGCACATATACTTCTTTAGCGCAAGGGGTAGGATCGATCCACTTGTATAT
TTGGATGAATTTTTGAGGAATTCTGAACCAGTCCTAAAACGAGTAAATAGGACCGGCAATTCTTCAAGCA
ATAAACAGGAATACCAATTATTAAAAGATAACTTAGTCAGATCGTACAATAAAGCTTTGAAGAAAAATGC
GCCTTATTCAATCTTTGCTATAAAAAATGGCCCAAAATCTCACATTGGAAGACATTTGATGACCTCATTT
CTTTCAATGAAGGGCCTAACGGAGTTGACTAATGTTGTGGGAAATTGGAGCGATAAGCGTGCTTCTGCCG
TGGCCAGGACAACGTATACTCATCAGATAACAGCAATACCTGATCACTACTTCGCACTAGTTTCTCGGTA
CTATGCATATGATCCAATATCAAAGGAAATGATAGCATTGAAGGATGAGACTAATCCAATTGAGGAGTGG
CAGCATATAGAACAGCCAAAGGGTAGTGCTGAAGGAAGCATGCGATACCCCGCATGGAATGGGATAATAT
CACAGGAGGTACTAGACTACCTTTCATCCTACATAAATAGACGCATATAAGAGTGAAATTCTGGAAATCT
GGAAATCTGGTTTTGTATTCTTGTTATTCTTCTTTTTGTTATTACATATATAACTTGTTACTTTTTTAAA
AAAATCTTTGTATATTTTATAAATATATAAAACTAAATTTAAGAAAAAGAGAAAAATGTTTTATTTGAGA
GATTGAAATTTTACTTGAATTTAGCTTAGCTTTTATAAAGTATTATTATGTAAAAAAACAAAACAAATAT
ACATTAAAAAGTTAAGACTATAAAATAGCCACCCAAGGCATTTCTATCCGCTGCTAGGCGCGCCGTGCCA
CCTGACGTCGTATAGTGCTTGCTGTTCGATATTGCTAGAGGCAAAGAAAAAGGATTACCTCACGCCTAAA
ATGGAATTTGAAAATTGAGGAGATGAGTTGAGCTTTTGTCTTTTACACTTTCCCTATTCAATTGTGCCGC
AAAAACTTCAATATCCAACACAGTGTGAAATATTTGTTATGTATACCGAAAGCCAAATACCATTTAAACT
GGTATTTCAAGATTTCATAAATCAAGTTTCTGGTTAAATTAATTGCTGTTAAACAGAACAAGAGCTTCAC
ATTGATGTTGGAATAACTACTATAGAATTATAAAATACACAAAACCAGGTCGTGTACGCAATAACTTTTC
AATGTATGAAAAAATTTTTTTTTTTTTTTGCTTCTTCTCTTCGCTTCTTTTTTCTAGTTATCAATTTGGC
AATGAATTGATTTGATTGCCCTTTGTTTAGTTTACTATGAAAAAAAATTTTTTTTTGTCTCTGTCAGATT
TTCTCTCTTTTTTTTTTGCCTCATAATGAACAACTCAAAAAAGAATATAAATTTCTCATCAAAGACCTTT
CCAATTGAAAATTTTTTCTTTCCTTCTTTTCCTTTTTTTTTTTCTTTCTTTCTTCTTTTCTAAGTATACA
TTTTATATAATCAATCCTCGATCGAGATGAAAAAACCAGAATTGACTGCTACTTCTGTTGAAAAATTTTT
GATTGAAAAATTTGATTCTGTTTCTGATTTGATGCAATTGTCTGAAGGTGAAGAATCAAGAGCTTTTTCT
TTTGATGTTGGTGGTAGAGGTTATGTTTTGAGAGTTAATTCTTGTGCTGATGGTTTTTATAAAGATAGAT
ATGTTTATAGACATTTTGCTTCTGCTGCTTTGCCAATTCCAGAAGTTTTGGATATTGGTGAATTTTCTGA
ATCTTTGACTTATTGTATTTCAAGAAGAGCGCAAGGTGTTACTTTGCAAGATTTGCCAGAAACTGAATTG
CCAGCTGTTTTGCAACCAGTTGCTGAAGCTATGGATGCTATTGCTGCTGCTGATTTGTCTCAAACTTCTG
GTTTTGGTCCATTTGGTCCACAAGGTATTGGTCAATATACTACTTGGAGAGATTTTATTTGTGCTATTGC
TGATCCACATGTTTATCATTGGCAAACTGTTATGGATGATACTGTTTCTGCTTCTGTTGCTCAAGCATTG
GATGAATTGATGTTGTGGGCTGAAGATTGTCCAGAAGTTAGACATTTGGTTCATGCTGATTTTGGTTCTA
ATAATGTTTTGACTGATAATGGTAGAATTACTGCTGTTATTGATTGGTCTGAAGCTATGTTTGGTGATTC
TCAATATGAAGTTGCTAATATTTTTTTTTGGAGACCATGGTTGGCATGTATGGAACAACAAACTAGATAT
TTTGAAAGAAGACATCCAGAATTGGCTGGTTCTCCAAGATTGAGAGCTTATATGTTGAGAATTGGTTTGG
ATCAATTGTATCAATCTTTGGTTGATGGTAATTTTGATGATGCTGCTTGGGCTCAAGGTAGATGTGATGC
TATTGTTAGATCAGGTGCTGGTACTGTTGGTAGAACTCAAATTGCTAGAAGATCAGCTGCTGTTTGGACT
GATGGTTGTGTTGAAGTTTTGGCTGATTCTGGTAATAGAAGACCATCTACTAGACCAAGAGCTAAAGAAT
AAGGATCCGAGTGAAATTCTGGAAATCTGGAAATCTGGTTTTGTATTCTTGTTATTCTTCTTTTTGTTAT
TACATATATAACTTGTTACTTTTTTAAAAAAATCTTTGTTTATTTTATAAATATATAAAACTAAATTTAA
GAAAAAGAGAAAAATGTTTTATTTGAGAGATTGAAATTTTACTTGAATTTAGCTTAGCTTTTATAAAGTA
TTATTATGTAAAAAAACAAAACAAATATACATTAAAAAGTTAAGACTATAAAATAGCCACCCAAGGCATT
TCTATATCTTGTTGTTGTTGTTTTCATCTTCTGTATCAGAGGAACTTATTTTATTATTTTCGTCACGGGT
ATTTTCTCTTGTTTGATGATTCATCCCATTCATTCCATCATAAAATGACGTCTAAGAAACCATTATTATC
ATGCTGCAGGAAGTTCCTATACTTTCTAGAGAATAGGAACTTCAGATCCACTAGTTCTAGAGCGGCCGCC
ACCGCGGTGGAGCTCCAGCTTTTGTTCCCTTTAGTGAGGGTTAATTGCGCGCTTGGCGTAATCATGGTCA
TAGCTGTTTCCTGTGTGAAATTGTTATCCGCTCACAATTCCACACAACATACGAGCCGGAAGCATAAAGT
GTAAAGCCTGGGGTGCCTAATGAGTGAGCTAACTCACATTAATTGCGTTGCGCTCACTGCCCGCTTTCCA
GTCGGGAAACCTGTCGTGCCAGCTGCATTAATGAATCGGCCAACGCGCGGGGAGAGGCGGTTTGCGTATT
GGGCGCTCTTCCGCTTCCTCGCTCACTGACTCGCTGCGCTCGGTCGTTCGGCTGCGGCGAGCGGTATCAG
CTCACTCAAAGGCGGTAATACGGTTATCCACAGAATCAGGGGATAACGCAGGAAAGAACATGTGAGCAAA
AGGCCAGCAAAAGGCCAGGAACCGTAAAAAGGCCGCGTTGCTGGCGTTTTTCCATAGGCTCCGCCCCCCT
GACGAGCATCACAAAAATCGACGCTCAAGTCAGAGGTGGCGAAACCCGACAGGACTATAAAGATACCAGG
CGTTTCCCCCTGGAAGCTCCCTCGTGCGCTCTCCTGTTCCGACCCTGCCGCTTACCGGATACCTGTCCGC
CTTTCTCCCTTCGGGAAGCGTGGCGCTTTCTCATAGCTCACGCTGTAGGTATCTCAGTTCGGTGTAGGTC
GTTCGCTCCAAGCTGGGCTGTGTGCACGAACCCCCCGTTCAGCCCGACCGCTGCGCCTTATCCGGTAACT
ATCGTCTTGAGTCCAACCCGGTAAGACACGACTTATCGCCACTGGCAGCAGCCACTGGTAACAGGATTAG
CAGAGCGAGGTATGTAGGCGGTGCTACAGAGTTCTTGAAGTGGTGGCCTAACTACGGCTACACTAGAAGA
ACAGTATTTGGTATCTGCGCTCTGCTGAAGCCAGTTACCTTCGGAAAAAGAGTTGGTAGCTCTTGATCCG
GCAAACAAACCACCGCTGGTAGCGGTGGTTTTTTTGTTTGCAAGCAGCAGATTACGCGCAGAAAAAAAGG
ATCTCAAGAAGATCCTTTGATCTTTTCTACGGGGTCTGACGCTCAGTGGAACGAAAACTCACGTTAAGGG
ATTTTGGTCATGAGATTATCAAAAAGGATCTTCACCTAGATCCTTTTCGACCGAATAAATACCTGTGACG
GAAGATCACTTCGCAGAATAAATAAATCCTGGTGTCCCTGTTGATACCGGGAAGCCCTGGGCCAACTTTT
GGCGAAAATGAGACGTTGATCGGCACGTAAGAGGTTCCAACTTTCACCATAATGAAATAAGATCACTACC
GGGCGTATTTTTTGAGTTGTCGAGATTTTCAGGAGCTAAGGAAGCTAAAATGGAGAAAAAAATCACTGGA
TATACCACCGTTGATATATCCCAATGGCATCGTAAAGAACATTTTGAGGCATTTCAGTCAGTTGCTCAAT
GTACCTATAACCAGACCGTTCAGCTGGATATTACGGCCTTTTTAAAGACCGTAAAGAAAAATAAGCACAA
GTTTTATCCGGCCTTTATTCACATTCTTGCCCGCCTGATGAATGCTCATCCGGAATTACGTATGGCAATG
AAAGACGGTGAGCTGGTGATATGGGATAGTGTTCACCCTTGTTACACCGTTTTCCATGAGCAAACTGAAA
CGTTTTCATCGCTCTGGAGTGAATACCACGACGATTTCCGGCAGTTTCTACACATATATTCGCAAGATGT
GGCGTGTTACGGTGAAAACCTGGCCTATTTCCCTAAAGGGTTTATTGAGAATATGTTTTTCGTCTCAGCC
AATCCCTGGGTGAGTTTCACCAGTTTTGATTTAAACGTGGCCAATATGGACAACTTCTTCGCCCCCGTTT
TCACCATGGGCAAATATTATACGCAAGGCGACAAGGTGCTGATGCCGCTGGCGATTCAGGTTCATCATGC
CGTTTGTGATGGCTTCCATGTCGGCAGAATGCTTAATGAATTACAACAGTACTGCGATGAGTGGCAGGGC
GGGGCGTAATTTTTTTAAGGCAGTTATTGGTGCCCTTAAACGCCTGGTTGCTACGCCTGAATAAGTGATA
ATAAGCGGATGAATGGCAGAAATTCGAAAGCAAATTCGACCCGGTCGTCGGTTCAGGGCAGGGTCGTTAA
ATAGCCGCTTATGTCTATTGCTGGTTTACCGGTTTATTGACTACCGGAAGCAGTGTGACCGTGTGCTTCT
CAAATGCCTGAGGCCAGTTTGCTCAGGCTCTCCCCGTGGAGGTAATAATTGACGATATGATCCTTTTTTT
CTGATCAAAAAGTGCTCATCATTGGAAAACGTTCTTCGGGGCGAAAACTCTCAAGGATCTTACCGCTGTT
GAGATCCAGTTCGATGTAACCCACTCGTGCACCCAACTGATCTTCAGCATCTTTTACTTTCACCAGCGTT
TCTGGGTGAGCAAAAACAGGAAGGCAAAATGCCGCAAAAAAGGGAATAAGGGCGACACGGAAATGTTGAA
TACTCATACTCTTCCTTTTTCAATATTATTGAAGCATTTATCAGGGTTATTGTCTCATGAGCGGATACAT
ATTTGAATGTATTTAGAAAAATAAACAAATAGGGGTTCCGCGCACATTTCCCCGAAAAGTGCCACCTG
[124 nt withheld, positions 7139-7262]
C
[91 nt withheld, positions 7264-7354]
A
[49 nt withheld, positions 7356-7404]
CCTTTGACGTTGGAGTCCACGTTCTTT
[37 nt withheld, positions 7432-7468]
ACCCTATCTCGGTCTATTCTTTTGATTTATAAGGGATTTTGCCGATTTCGGCCTATTGGTTAAAAAAATG
AGCTGATTTAACAAAAATTTAACGCGAATTTTAACAAAATATTAACGCTTACAATTTCCATTCGCCATTC
AGGCTGCGCAACTGTTGGGAAGGGCGATCGGTGCGGGCCTCTTCGCTATTACGCC
