Features (pLannotate 1.2.2; 20 found; start..end, strand, type, name):
     30..458     -  rep_origin     f1 ori (sequence partly withheld): f1 bacteriophage origin of replication; arrow indicates direction of (+) strand synthesis
    463..618     -  CDS            lacZα (fragment): LacZα fragment of β-galactosidase; lacZ fragment
    626..644     +  promoter       T7 promoter: promoter for bacteriophage T7 RNA polymerase
    653..674     -  misc_feature   MCS (fragment): pBluescript multiple cloning site
    674..707     -  protein_bind   FRT (minimal): supports FLP-mediated excision but not integration (Turan and Bode, 2011) FLP recombinase from the Saccharomyces cerevisiae 2μ plasmid
    750..1028    -  CDS            Iah1 (fragment): IAH1_RAT - Also known as Harpb64. Experimental evidence at transcript level: Swiss-Prot protein existence level 2. Probable lipase. From Rattus norvegicus (Rat).
   1266..2537    +  CDS            FLP: site-specific recombinase FLP is a site-specific recombinase from Saccharomyces cerevisiae. Recombination occurs at FRT sequences.
   3478..4500    +  CDS            hph: KHYB_ECOLX - Experimental evidence at protein level: Swiss-Prot protein existence level 1. The aminoglycoside phosphotransferases achieve inactivation of their antibiotic substrates by phosphorylation. Only phosphorylates hygromycin and closely related compounds such as demethyl analogs and destomycin. From Escherichia coli.
   4931..4964    -  protein_bind   FRT (minimal): supports FLP-mediated excision but not integration (Turan and Bode, 2011) FLP recombinase from the Saccharomyces cerevisiae 2μ plasmid
   4966..5006    -  misc_feature   MCS (fragment): pBluescript multiple cloning site
   5019..5037    -  promoter       T3 promoter: promoter for bacteriophage T3 RNA polymerase
   5082..5098    -  protein_bind   lac operator: The lac repressor binds to the lac operator to inhibit transcription in E. coli. This inhibition can be relieved by adding lactose or isopropyl-β-D-thiogalactopyranoside (IPTG). lac repressor encoded by lacI
   5106..5136    -  promoter       lac promoter: promoter for the E. coli lac operon
   5151..5172    -  protein_bind   CAP binding site: CAP binding activates transcription in the presence of cAMP. E. coli catabolite activator protein
   5185..5277    -  CDS            lacI (fragment): lac repressor; lacI; The lac repressor binds to the lac operator to inhibit transcription in E. coli. This inhibition can be relieved by adding lactose or isopropyl-β-D-thiogalactopyranoside (IPTG).
   5460..6048    -  rep_origin     ori: high-copy-number ColE1/pMB1/pBR322/pUC origin of replication
   6268..6370    +  promoter       cat promoter: promoter of the E. coli cat gene encoding chloramphenicol acetyltransferase
   6371..7030    +  CDS            CmR: chloramphenicol acetyltransferase; cat; confers resistance to chloramphenicol
   7308..7517    -  CDS            AmpR (fragment): β-lactamase; bla; confers resistance to ampicillin, carbenicillin, and related antibiotics
   7518..7623    -  promoter       AmpR promoter: bla
>Addgene plasmid #189564 | pSFS2A-CaHygB | analyzer sequence | sequence record 367090
CTAAATTGTAAGCGTTAATATTTTGTTAAAATTCGCGTTAAATTTTTGTTAAATCAGCTCATTTTTTAAC
CAATAGGCCGAAATCGGCAAAATCCCTTATAAATCAAAAGAATAGACCGAGATAGGGT
[37 nt withheld, positions 129-165]
AAAGAACGTGGACTCCAACGTCAAAGG
[49 nt withheld, positions 193-241]
T
[91 nt withheld, positions 243-333]
G
[124 nt withheld, positions 335-458]
CCCATTCGCCATTCAGGCTGCGCAACTGTTGGGAAGGGCGATCGGTGCGGGCCTCTTCGCTATTACGCCA
GCTGGCGAAAGGGGGATGTGCTGCAAGGCGATTAAGTTGGGTAACGCCAGGGTTTTCCCAGTCACGACGT
TGTAAAACGACGGCCAGTGAGCGCGCGTAATACGACTCACTATAGGGCGAATTGGGTACCGGGCCCCCCC
TCGAGGAAGTTCCTATACTTTCTAGAGAATAGGAACTTCGGATCCAATAATGATTGGTTTGATATTTTTG
TCTAGTACCATCTGTACCATTACACTTAAATTATCTTTATATCTGTCTAACTCGACTGTCTGGATTTCAT
TGATGTAGTCGTATGCATCGTTAGTTCCAAAAAATATTGTCATCAATTTGATATTGGTTTCCGACTCTAA
AATTTTTGGAAGAATTTGTCTAGCGTGCTCTGAGTTGTAGCCACTGAAACCACGGTTAATAACATCCAAT
TTTCGGATATACACATTCTGTAATGCTGGATGAAAGCCATACTGGGTACAACTAAACTGGGTGATGGAGT
CACCGAACAACACAAATTTACCGTATTCCATGATTGCTATGGTTGAGAATTTTTTTTTTTTCTTGTCCCA
CGCCATTTTTCAAATTATGCAGTTGAGAATGTTAGTTTTTGTGTACACCCCGTTCGCTGAATATTTCGGA
ATAATTCAAAGATTGGGGAGTGGGGGAGGCGATAGACGAAGACACGGTATAAAAATGGGCAAAATTTTCC
CCAACTTTTTGCAGTGGTTTAACTAATAATCGTCGACATGCCACAATTTGATATATTATGTAAAACACCA
CCTAAGGTGCTTGTTCGTCAGTTTGTGGAAAGGTTTGAAAGACCTTCAGGTGAGAAAATAGCATTATGTG
CTGCTGAACTAACCTATTTATGTTGGATGATTACACATAACGGAACAGCAATCAAGAGAGCCACATTCAT
GAGCTATAATACTATCATAAGCAATTCGTTGAGTTTCGATATTGTCAATAAATCACTCCAGTTTAAATAC
AAGACGCAAAAAGCAACAATTTTGGAAGCCTCATTAAAGAAATTGATTCCTGCTTGGGAATTTACAATTA
TTCCTTACTATGGACAAAAACATCAATCTGATATCACTGATATTGTAAGTAGTTTGCAATTACAGTTCGA
ATCATCGGAAGAAGCAGATAAGGGAAATAGCCACAGTAAAAAAATGCTTAAAGCACTTCTAAGTGAGGGT
GAAAGCATCTGGGAGATCACTGAGAAAATACTAAATTCGTTTGAGTATACTTCGAGATTTACAAAAACAA
AAACTTTATACCAATTCCTCTTCCTAGCTACTTTCATCAATTGTGGAAGATTCAGCGATATTAAGAACGT
TGATCCGAAATCATTTAAATTAGTCCAAAATAAGTATTTGGGAGTAATAATCCAGTGTTTAGTGACAGAG
ACAAAGACAAGCGTTAGTAGGCACATATACTTCTTTAGCGCAAGGGGTAGGATCGATCCACTTGTATATT
TGGATGAATTTTTGAGGAATTCTGAACCAGTCCTAAAACGAGTAAATAGGACCGGCAATTCTTCAAGCAA
TAAACAGGAATACCAATTATTAAAAGATAACTTAGTCAGATCGTACAATAAAGCTTTGAAGAAAAATGCG
CCTTATTCAATCTTTGCTATAAAAAATGGCCCAAAATCTCACATTGGAAGACATTTGATGACCTCATTTC
TTTCAATGAAGGGCCTAACGGAGTTGACTAATGTTGTGGGAAATTGGAGCGATAAGCGTGCTTCTGCCGT
GGCCAGGACAACGTATACTCATCAGATAACAGCAATACCTGATCACTACTTCGCACTAGTTTCTCGGTAC
TATGCATATGATCCAATATCAAAGGAAATGATAGCATTGAAGGATGAGACTAATCCAATTGAGGAGTGGC
AGCATATAGAACAGCTAAAGGGTAGTGCTGAAGGAAGCATACGATACCCCGCATGGAATGGGATAATATC
ACAGGAGGTACTAGACTACCTTTCATCCTACATAAATAGACGCATATAAGAGTGAAATTCTGGAAATCTG
GAAATCTGGTTTTGTATTCTTGTTATTCTTCTTTTTGTTATTACATATATAACTTGTTACTTTTTTAAAA
AAATCTTTGTATATTTTATAAATATATAAAACTAAATTTAAGAAAAAGAGAAAAATGTTTTATTTGAGAG
ATTGAAATTTTACTTGAATTTAGCTTAGCTTTTATAAAGTATTATTATGTAAAAAAACAAAACAAATATA
CATTAAAAAGTTAAGACTATAAAATAGCCACCCAAGGCATTTCTATCCACCTGACGTCGTATAGTGCTTG
CTGTTCGATATTGCTAGAGGCAAAGAAAAAGGATTACCTCACGCCTAAAATGGAATTTGAAAATTGAGGA
GATGAGTTGAGCTTTTGTCTTTTACACTTTCCCTATTCAATTGTGCCGCAAAAACTTCAATATCTAACAC
AGTGTGAAATATTTGTTATGTATACCGAAAGCCAAATACCATTTAAACTGGTATTTCAAGATTTCATAAA
TCAAGTTTCTGGTTAAATTAATTGCTGTTAAACAGAACAAGAGCTTCACATTGATGTTGGAATAACTACT
ATAGAATTATAAAATACACAAAACCAGGTCGTGTACGCAATAACTTTTCAATGTATGAAAAAATTTTTTT
TTTTTTTTTGCTTCTTCTCTTCGCTTCTTTTTTCTAGTTATCAATTTGGCAATGAATTGATTTGATTGCC
CTTTGTTTAGTTTACTATGAAAAAAAATTTTTTTTTTGTCTCTGTCAGATTTTCTCTCATTTTTTTTTTT
GCCTCATAATGAACAACTCAAAAAAGAATATAAATTTCTCATCAAAGACCTTTCCAATTGAAAATTTTTT
CTTTCCTTCTTTTCCTTTTTTTTTTTCTTTCTTTCTTCTTTTCTAAGTATACATTTTATATAATCAATCC
TCGATCGAGATGAAAAAACCAGAATTGACTGCTACTTCTGTTGAAAAATTTTTGATTGAAAAATTTGATT
CTGTTTCTGATTTGATGCAATTGTCTGAAGGTGAAGAATCAAGAGCTTTTTCTTTTGATGTTGGTGGTAG
AGGTTATGTTTTGAGAGTTAATTCTTGTGCTGATGGTTTTTATAAAGATAGATATGTTTATAGACATTTT
GCTTCTGCTGCTTTGCCAATTCCAGAAGTTTTGGATATTGGTGAATTTTCTGAATCTTTGACTTATTGTA
TTTCAAGAAGAGCGCAAGGTGTTACTTTGCAAGATTTGCCAGAAACTGAATTGCCAGCTGTTTTGCAACC
AGTTGCTGAAGCTATGGATGCTATTGCTGCTGCTGATTTGTCTCAAACTTCTGGTTTTGGTCCATTTGGT
CCACAAGGTATTGGTCAATATACTACTTGGAGAGATTTTATTTGTGCTATTGCTGATCCACATGTTTATC
ATTGGCAAACTGTTATGGATGATACTGTTTCTGCTTCTGTTGCTCAAGCATTGGATGAATTGATGTTGTG
GGCTGAAGATTGTCCAGAAGTTAGACATTTGGTTCATGCTGATTTTGGTTCTAATAATGTTTTGACTGAT
AATGGTAGAATTACTGCTGTTATTGATTGGTCTGAAGCTATGTTTGGTGATTCTCAATATGAAGTTGCTA
ATATTTTTTTTTGGAGACCATGGTTGGCTTGTATGGAACAACAAACTAGATATTTTGAAAGAAGACATCC
AGAATTGGCTGGTTCTCCAAGATTGAGAGCTTATATGTTGAGAATTGGTTTGGATCAATTGTATCAATCT
TTGGTTGATGGTAATTTTGATGATGCTGCTTGGGCTCAAGGTAGATGTGATGCTATTGTTAGATCAGGTG
CTGGTACTGTTGGTAGAACTCAAATTGCTAGAAGATCAGCTGCTGTTTGGACTGATGGTTGTGTTGAAGT
TTTGGCTGATTCTGGTAATAGAAGACCATCTACTAGACCAAGAGCTAAAGAATAAGGATCCGAGTGAAAT
TCTGGAAATCTGGAAATCTGGTTTTGTATTCTTGTTATTCTTCTTTTTGTTATTACATATATAACTTGTT
ACTTTTTTAAAAAAATCTTTGTTTATTTTATAAATATATAAAACTAAATTTAAGAAAAAGAGAAAAATGT
TTTATTTGAGAGATTGAAATTTTACTTGAATTTAGCTTAGCTTTTATAAAGTATTATTATGTAAAAAAAC
AAAACAAATATACATTAAAAAGTTAAGACTATAAAATAGCCACCCAAGGCATTTCTATATCTTGTTGTTG
TTGTTTTCATCTTCTGTATCAGAGGAACTTATTTTATTATTTTCGTCACGGGTATTTTCTCTTGTTTGAT
GATTCATCCCATTCATTCCATCATAAAATGACGTCTAAGAAACCATTATTATCATGCTGCAGGAAGTTCC
TATACTTTCTAGAGAATAGGAACTTCAGATCCACTAGTTCTAGAGCGGCCGCCACCGCGGTGGAGCTCCA
GCTTTTGTTCCCTTTAGTGAGGGTTAATTGCGCGCTTGGCGTAATCATGGTCATAGCTGTTTCCTGTGTG
AAATTGTTATCCGCTCACAATTCCACACAACATACGAGCCGGAAGCATAAAGTGTAAAGCCTGGGGTGCC
TAATGAGTGAGCTAACTCACATTAATTGCGTTGCGCTCACTGCCCGCTTTCCAGTCGGGAAACCTGTCGT
GCCAGCTGCATTAATGAATCGGCCAACGCGCGGGGAGAGGCGGTTTGCGTATTGGGCGCTCTTCCGCTTC
CTCGCTCACTGACTCGCTGCGCTCGGTCGTTCGGCTGCGGCGAGCGGTATCAGCTCACTCAAAGGCGGTA
ATACGGTTATCCACAGAATCAGGGGATAACGCAGGAAAGAACATGTGAGCAAAAGGCCAGCAAAAGGCCA
GGAACCGTAAAAAGGCCGCGTTGCTGGCGTTTTTCCATAGGCTCCGCCCCCCTGACGAGCATCACAAAAA
TCGACGCTCAAGTCAGAGGTGGCGAAACCCGACAGGACTATAAAGATACCAGGCGTTTCCCCCTGGAAGC
TCCCTCGTGCGCTCTCCTGTTCCGACCCTGCCGCTTACCGGATACCTGTCCGCCTTTCTCCCTTCGGGAA
GCGTGGCGCTTTCTCATAGCTCACGCTGTAGGTATCTCAGTTCGGTGTAGGTCGTTCGCTCCAAGCTGGG
CTGTGTGCACGAACCCCCCGTTCAGCCCGACCGCTGCGCCTTATCCGGTAACTATCGTCTTGAGTCCAAC
CCGGTAAGACACGACTTATCGCCACTGGCAGCAGCCACTGGTAACAGGATTAGCAGAGCGAGGTATGTAG
GCGGTGCTACAGAGTTCTTGAAGTGGTGGCCTAACTACGGCTACACTAGAAGGACAGTATTTGGTATCTG
CGCTCTGCTGAAGCCAGTTACCTTCGGAAAAAGAGTTGGTAGCTCTTGATCCGGCAAACAAACCACCGCT
GGTAGCGGTGGTTTTTTTGTTTGCAAGCAGCAGATTACGCGCAGAAAAAAAGGATCTCAAGAAGATCCTT
TGATCTTTTCTACGGGGTCTGACGCTCAGTGGAACGAAAACTCACGTTAAGGGATTTTGGTCATGAGATT
ATCAAAAAGGATCTTCACCTAGATCCTTTTCGACCGAATAAATACCTGTGACGGAAGATCACTTCGCAGA
ATAAATAAATCCTGGTGTCCCTGTTGATACCGGGAAGCCCTGGGCCAACTTTTGGCGAAAATGAGACGTT
GATCGGCACGTAAGAGGTTCCAACTTTCACCATAATGAAATAAGATCACTACCGGGCGTATTTTTTGAGT
TGTCGAGATTTTCAGGAGCTAAGGAAGCTAAAATGGAGAAAAAAATCACTGGATATACCACCGTTGATAT
ATCCCAATGGCATCGTAAAGAACATTTTGAGGCATTTCAGTCAGTTGCTCAATGTACCTATAACCAGACC
GTTCAGCTGGATATTACGGCCTTTTTAAAGACCGTAAAGAAAAATAAGCACAAGTTTTATCCGGCCTTTA
TTCACATTCTTGCCCGCCTGATGAATGCTCATCCGGAATTACGTATGGCAATGAAAGACGGTGAGCTGGT
GATATGGGATAGTGTTCACCCTTGTTACACCGTTTTCCATGAGCAAACTGAAACGTTTTCATCGCTCTGG
AGTGAATACCACGACGATTTCCGGCAGTTTCTACACATATATTCGCAAGATGTGGCGTGTTACGGTGAAA
ACCTGGCCTATTTCCCTAAAGGGTTTATTGAGAATATGTTTTTCGTCTCAGCCAATCCCTGGGTGAGTTT
CACCAGTTTTGATTTAAACGTGGCCAATATGGACAACTTCTTCGCCCCCGTTTTCACCATGGGCAAATAT
TATACGCAAGGCGACAAGGTGCTGATGCCGCTGGCGATTCAGGTTCATCATGCCGTTTGTGATGGCTTCC
ATGTCGGCAGAATGCTTAATGAATTACAACAGTACTGCGATGAGTGGCAGGGCGGGGCGTAATTTTTTTA
AGGCAGTTATTGGTGCCCTTAAACGCCTGGTTGCTACGCCTGAATAAGTGATAATAAGCGGATGAATGGC
AGAAATTCGAAAGCAAATTCGACCCGGTCGTCGGTTCAGGGCAGGGTCGTTAAATAGCCGCTTATGTCTA
TTGCTGGTTTACCGGTTTATTGACTACCGGAAGCAGTGTGACCGTGTGCTTCTCAAATGCCTGAGGCCAG
TTTGCTCAGGCTCTCCCCGTGGAGGTAATAATTGACGATATGATCCTTTTTTTCTGATCAAAAGTGCTCA
TCATTGGAAAACGTTCTTCGGGGCGAAAACTCTCAAGGATCTTACCGCTGTTGAGATCCAGTTCGATGTA
ACCCACTCGTGCACCCAACTGATCTTCAGCATCTTTTACTTTCACCAGCGTTTCTGGGTGAGCAAAAACA
GGAAGGCAAAATGCCGCAAAAAAGGGAATAAGGGCGACACGGAAATGTTGAATACTCATACTCTTCCTTT
TTCAATATTATTGAAGCATTTATCAAGGGTTATTGTCTCATGAGCGGATACATATTTGAATGTATTTAGA
AAAATAAACAAATAGGGGTTCCGCGCACATTTCCCCGAAAAGTGCCAC
